>Addgene plasmid #135938 | pEF1a-T2-NLuc | addgene full sequence | sequence record 271501 | Addgene NGS Result
GCTCCGGTGCCCGTCAGTGGGCAGAGCGCACATCGCCCACAGTCCCCGAGAAGTTGGGGGGAGGGGTCGG
CAATTGAACCGGTGCCTAGAGAAGGTGGCGCGGGGTAAACTGGGAAAGTGATGTCGTGTACTGGCTCCGC
CTTTTTCCCGAGGGTGGGGGAGAACCGTATATAAGTGCAGTAGTCGCCGTGAACGTTCTTTTTCGCAACG
GGTTTGCCGCCAGAACACAGGTAAGTGCCGTGTGTGGTTCCCGCGGGCCTGGCCTCTTTACGGGTTATGG
CCCTTGCGTGCCTTGAATTACTTCCACGCCCCTGGCTGCAGTACGTGATTCTTGATCCCGAGCTTCGGGT
TGGAAGTGGGTGGGAGAGTTCGAGGCCTTGCGCTTAAGGAGCCCCTTCGCCTCGTGCTTGAGTTGAGGCC
TGGCTTGGGCGCTGGGGCCGCCGCGTGCGAATCTGGTGGCACCTTCGCGCCTGTCTCGCTGCTTTCGATA
AGTCTCTAGCCATTTAAAATTTTTGATGACCTGCTGCGACGCTTTTTTTCTGGCAAGATAGTCTTGTAAA
TGCGGGCCAAGATCTGCACACTGGTATTTCGGTTTTTGGGGCCGCGGGCGGCGACGGGGCCCGTGCGTCC
CAGCGCACATGTTCGGCGAGGCGGGGCCTGCGAGCGCGGCCACCGAGAATCGGACGGGGGTAGTCTCAAG
CTGGCCGGCCTGCTCTGGTGCCTGGCCTCGCGCCGCCGTGTATCGCCCCGCCCTGGGCGGCAAGGCTGGC
CCGGTCGGCACCAGTTGCGTGAGCGGAAAGATGGCCGCTTCCCGGCCCTGCTGCAGGGAGCTCAAAATGG
AGGACGCGGCGCTCGGGAGAGCGGGCGGGTGAGTCACCCACACAAAGGAAAAGGGCCTTTCCGTCCTCAG
CCGTCGCTTCATGTGACTCCACGGAGTACCGGGCGCCGTCCAGGCACCTCGATTAGTTCTCGAGCTTTTG
GAGTACGTCGTCTTTAGGTTGGGGGGAGGGGTTTTATGCGATGGAGTTTCCCCACACTGAGTGGGTGGAG
ACTGAAGTTAGGCCAGCTTGGCACTTGATGTAATTCTCCTTGGAATTTGCCCTTTTTGAGTTTGGATCTT
GGTTCATTCTCAAGCCTCAGACAGTGGTTCAAAGTTTTTTTCTTCCATTTCAGGTGTCGTGACGCTAGCG
CTACCGGACTCAGATCTCGAGCTCAAGCTTCGAATTCGCCACCATGGTGGGCCGGAACAGCGCTATTGCC
GCTGGAGTGTGCGGCGCCCTGTTCATCGGCTACTGCATCTACTTCGACAGGAAGAGAAGGAGCGACCCCA
ACTTCAAGAACAGGCTGAGGGAGAGAAGGAAGAAGCAGAAGCTGGCCAAGGAGAGAGCCGGCCTGAGCAA
GCTGCCCGACCTGAAGGACGCCGAGGCCGTGCAGAAGTTCGGTACCGTCTTCACACTCGAAGATTTCGTT
GGGGACTGGCGACAGACAGCCGGCTACAACCTGGACCAAGTCCTTGAACAGGGAGGTGTGTCCAGTTTGT
TTCAGAATCTCGGGGTGTCCGTAACTCCGATCCAAAGGATTGTCCTGAGCGGTGAAAATGGGCTGAAGAT
CGACATCCATGTCATCATCCCGTATGAAGGTCTGAGCGGCGACCAAATGGGCCAGATCGAAAAAATTTTT
AAGGTGGTGTACCCTGTGGATGATCATCACTTTAAGGTGATCCTGCACTATGGCACACTGGTAATCGACG
GGGTTACGCCGAACATGATCGACTATTTCGGACGGCCGTATGAAGGCATCGCCGTGTTCGACGGCAAAAA
GATCACTGTAACAGGGACCCTGTGGAACGGCAACAAAATTATCGACGAGCGCCTGATCAACCCCGACGGC
TCCCTGCTGTTCCGAGTAACCATCAACGGAGTGACCGGCTGGCGGCTGTGCGAACGCATTCTGGCGTAAG
GATCCCGCGACTCTAGATCATAATCAGCCATACCACATTTGTAGAGGTTTTACTTGCTTTAAAAAACCTC
CCACACCTCCCCCTGAACCTGAAACATAAAATGAATGCAATTGTTGTTGTTAACTTGTTTATTGCAGCTT
ATAATGGTTACAAATAAAGCAATAGCATCACAAATTTCACAAATAAAGCATTTTTTTCACTGCATTCTAG
TTGTGGTTTGTCCAAACTCATCAATGTATCTTAAGGCGTAAATTGTAAGCGTTAATATTTTGTTAAAATT
CGCGTTAAATTTTTGTTAAATCAGCTCATTTTTTAACCAATAGGCCGAAATCGGCAAAATCCCTTATAAA
TCAAAAGAATAGACCGAGATAGGGT
[37 nt withheld, positions 2336-2372]
AAAGAACGTGGACTCCAACGTCAAAGG
[49 nt withheld, positions 2400-2448]
T
[91 nt withheld, positions 2450-2540]
G
[124 nt withheld, positions 2542-2665]
CAGGTGGCACTTTTCGGGGAAATGTGCGCGGAACCCCTATTTGTTTATTTTTCTAAATACATTCAAATAT
GTATCCGCTCATGAGACAATAACCCTGATAAATGCTTCAATAATATTGAAAAAGGAAGAGTCCTGAGGCG
GAAAGAACCAGCTGTGGAATGTGTGTCAGTTAGGGTGTGGAAAGTCCCCAGGCTCCCCAGCAGGCAGAAG
TATGCAAAGCATGCATCTCAATTAGTCAGCAACCAGGTGTGGAAAGTCCCCAGGCTCCCCAGCAGGCAGA
AGTATGCAAAGCATGCATCTCAATTAGTCAGCAACCATAGTCCCGCCCCTAACTCCGCCCATCCCGCCCC
TAACTCCGCCCAGTTCCGCCCATTCTCCGCCCCATGGCTGACTAATTTTTTTTATTTATGCAGAGGCCGA
GGCCGCCTCGGCCTCTGAGCTATTCCAGAAGTAGTGAGGAGGCTTTTTTGGAGGCCTAGGCTTTTGCAAA
GATCGATCAAGAGACAGGATGAGGATCGTTTCGCATGATTGAACAAGATGGATTGCACGCAGGTTCTCCG
GCCGCTTGGGTGGAGAGGCTATTCGGCTATGACTGGGCACAACAGACAATCGGCTGCTCTGATGCCGCCG
TGTTCCGGCTGTCAGCGCAGGGGCGCCCGGTTCTTTTTGTCAAGACCGACCTGTCCGGTGCCCTGAATGA
ACTGCAAGACGAGGCAGCGCGGCTATCGTGGCTGGCCACGACGGGCGTTCCTTGCGCAGCTGTGCTCGAC
GTTGTCACTGAAGCGGGAAGGGACTGGCTGCTATTGGGCGAAGTGCCGGGGCAGGATCTCCTGTCATCTC
ACCTTGCTCCTGCCGAGAAAGTATCCATCATGGCTGATGCAATGCGGCGGCTGCATACGCTTGATCCGGC
TACCTGCCCATTCGACCACCAAGCGAAACATCGCATCGAGCGAGCACGTACTCGGATGGAAGCCGGTCTT
GTCGATCAGGATGATCTGGACGAAGAGCATCAGGGGCTCGCGCCAGCCGAACTGTTCGCCAGGCTCAAGG
CGAGCATGCCCGACGGCGAGGATCTCGTCGTGACCCATGGCGATGCCTGCTTGCCGAATATCATGGTGGA
AAATGGCCGCTTTTCTGGATTCATCGACTGTGGCCGGCTGGGTGTGGCGGACCGCTATCAGGACATAGCG
TTGGCTACCCGTGATATTGCTGAAGAGCTTGGCGGCGAATGGGCTGACCGCTTCCTCGTGCTTTACGGTA
TCGCCGCTCCCGATTCGCAGCGCATCGCCTTCTATCGCCTTCTTGACGAGTTCTTCTGAGCGGGACTCTG
GGGTTCGAAATGACCGACCAAGCGACGCCCAACCTGCCATCACGAGATTTCGATTCCACCGCCGCCTTCT
ATGAAAGGTTGGGCTTCGGAATCGTTTTCCGGGACGCCGGCTGGATGATCCTCCAGCGCGGGGATCTCAT
GCTGGAGTTCTTCGCCCACCCTAGGGGGAGGCTAACTGAAACACGGAAGGAGACAATACCGGAAGGAACC
CGCGCTATGACGGCAATAAAAAGACAGAATAAAACGCACGGTGTTGGGTCGTTTGTTCATAAACGCGGGG
TTCGGTCCCAGGGCTGGCACTCTGTCGATACCCCACCGAGACCCCATTGGGGCCAATACGCCCGCGTTTC
TTCCTTTTCCCCACCCCACCCCCCAAGTTCGGGTGAAGGCCCAGGGCTCGCAGCCAACGTCGGGGCGGCA
GGCCCTGCCATAGCCTCAGGTTACTCATATATACTTTAGATTGATTTAAAACTTCATTTTTAATTTAAAA
GGATCTAGGTGAAGATCCTTTTTGATAATCTCATGACCAAAATCCCTTAACGTGAGTTTTCGTTCCACTG
AGCGTCAGACCCCGTAGAAAAGATCAAAGGATCTTCTTGAGATCCTTTTTTTCTGCGCGTAATCTGCTGC
TTGCAAACAAAAAAACCACCGCTACCAGCGGTGGTTTGTTTGCCGGATCAAGAGCTACCAACTCTTTTTC
CGAAGGTAACTGGCTTCAGCAGAGCGCAGATACCAAATACTGTTCTTCTAGTGTAGCCGTAGTTAGGCCA
CCACTTCAAGAACTCTGTAGCACCGCCTACATACCTCGCTCTGCTAATCCTGTTACCAGTGGCTGCTGCC
AGTGGCGATAAGTCGTGTCTTACCGGGTTGGACTCAAGACGATAGTTACCGGATAAGGCGCAGCGGTCGG
GCTGAACGGGGGGTTCGTGCACACAGCCCAGCTTGGAGCGAACGACCTACACCGAACTGAGATACCTACA
GCGTGAGCTATGAGAAAGCGCCACGCTTCCCGAAGGGAGAAAGGCGGACAGGTATCCGGTAAGCGGCAGG
GTCGGAACAGGAGAGCGCACGAGGGAGCTTCCAGGGGGAAACGCCTGGTATCTTTATAGTCCTGTCGGGT
TTCGCCACCTCTGACTTGAGCGTCGATTTTTGTGATGCTCGTCAGGGGGGCGGAGCCTATGGAAAAACGC
CAGCAACGCGGCCTTTTTACGGTTCCTGGCCTTTTGCTGGCCTTTTGCTCACATGTTCTTTCCTGCGTTA
TCCCCTGATTCTGTGGATAACCGTATTACCGCCATGCATTAGTTATTAATGAGTAATTCATACAAAAGGA
CTCGCCCCTGCCTTGGGGAATCCCAGGGACCGTCGTTAAACTCCCACTAACGTAGAACCCAGAGATCGCT
GCGTTCCCGCCCCCTCACCCGCCCGCTCTCGTCATCACTGAGGTGGAGAAGAGCATGCGTGAG
Features (pLannotate 1.2.2; 16 found; start..end, strand, type, name):
     19..230     +  promoter       EF-1α core promoter: core promoter for human elongation factor EF-1α
    231..344     +  intron         EF-1α intron A (fragment): intron upstream of the start codon of human EF-1α
    970..1173    +  intron         EF-1α intron A: truncated intron upstream of the start codon of human EF-1α
   1184..1227    +  misc_feature   MCS (fragment): multiple cloning site
   1234..1440    +  CDS            TOMM20 (fragment): TOM20_HUMAN - Also known as KIAA0016. Experimental evidence at protein level: Swiss-Prot protein existence level 1. Central component of the receptor complex responsible for the recognition and translocation of cytosolically synthesized mitochondrial preproteins. Together with TOM22 functions as the transit peptide receptor at the surface of the mitochondrion outer membrane and facilitates the movement of preproteins into the TOM40 translocation pore (By similarity). Required for the translocation across the mitochondrial outer membrane of cytochrome P450 monooxygenases. From Homo sapiens (Hum
   1447..1959    +  CDS            Nluc: NanoLuc® luciferase human codon-optimized
   1976..2059    +  CDS            large T antigen (fragment): large T antigen from SV40 (simian virus 40)
   2082..2203    +  polyA_signal   SV40 poly(A) signal: SV40 polyadenylation signal
   2237..2665    -  rep_origin     f1 ori (sequence partly withheld): f1 bacteriophage origin of replication; arrow indicates direction of (+) strand synthesis
   2692..2796    +  promoter       AmpR promoter: bla
   2798..3155    +  promoter       SV40 promoter: SV40 enhancer and early promoter
   3190..3984    +  CDS            NeoR/KanR: aminoglycoside phosphotransferase from Tn5; aph(3')-II (or nptII); confers resistance to neomycin, kanamycin, and G418 (Geneticin®)
   4005..4157    +  CDS            ble (fragment): BLE_KLEPN - Experimental evidence at protein level: Swiss-Prot protein existence level 1. Binding protein with a strong affinity to the bleomycin family of antibiotics. Binds to CL990; an antimitotic-antibiotic compound. From Klebsiella pneumoniae.
   4216..4263    +  polyA_signal   HSV TK poly(A) signal: herpes simplex virus thymidine kinase polyadenylation signal (Cole and Stacy, 1985)
   4354..4370    -  polyA_signal   bGH poly(A) signal (fragment): bovine growth hormone polyadenylation signal
   4592..5180    +  rep_origin     ori: high-copy-number ColE1/pMB1/pBR322/pUC origin of replication
