[The description below was written by a language model from this plasmid's Addgene catalogue record and pLannotate feature annotations shown in this document.]
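Description:
pEF1a-T2-NLuc is a mammalian expression plasmid built on Clontech's pEF1α-IRES-DsRed-Express2 backbone and designed to express NanoLuc luciferase targeted to mitochondria. In bacteria it is maintained at high copy from a ColE1/pUC-type origin and selected with kanamycin. The same Tn5 aminoglycoside phosphotransferase gene (NeoR/KanR) sits behind tandem bacterial (bla-type) and SV40 early promoters and is followed by an HSV TK polyadenylation signal, so it also permits G418 selection of stably transfected mammalian cells. An f1 origin is present as well.

The expression cassette is driven by the human EF-1α promoter together with its intron A, giving strong constitutive transcription in a wide range of mammalian cell types. Downstream of the residual multiple cloning site, the insert was placed between KpnI and BamHI. It consists of the "T2" mitochondrial localization sequence fused to the N terminus of human codon-optimized NanoLuc. The annotation identifies the targeting portion as a fragment of human TOMM20, a receptor component of the outer mitochondrial membrane translocase, which suggests the luciferase is anchored at the mitochondrial outer membrane. The transcript ends at an SV40 poly(A) signal.

The annotated sequence (5,458 nt) is smaller than the stated backbone size and contains no IRES or DsRed-Express2 feature, so the parental reporter cassette appears to have been removed during cloning. Short hits to SV40 large T antigen, ble and bGH poly(A) are most likely incidental backbone remnants. The associated work concerns BRET-based biological light sources for optogenetic systems, consistent with this construct serving as a mitochondrially localized bioluminescent emitter or control.
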