Addgene plasmid #135938: pEF1a-T2-NLuc
Purpose: Expresses NanoLuciferase targeted to the mitochondira in mammalian cells.
Depositing lab: Antonio Amelio. Depositing organization: University of North Carolina at Chapel Hill. Publication: Engineered BRET-Based Biologic Light Sources Enable Spatio-Temporal Control Over Diverse Optogenetic Systems. Parag-Sharma K, O'Banion CP, Henry EC, Musicant AM, Cleveland JL, Lawrence DS, Amelio AL. ACS Synth Biol. 2019 Dec 13. doi: 10.1021/acssynbio.9b00277. PubMed 31834783.
Backbone
  Vector backbone: pEF1α-IRES-DsRed-Express2
  Backbone manufacturer: ClontechLaboratories, Inc.
  Backbone size w/o insert (bp): 6022
  Vector type: Mammalian Expression
  Selectable markers: Neomycin (select with G418)
Growth in bacteria
  Bacterial resistance: Kanamycin, 50 μg/mL
  Growth temperature: 37°C
  Growth strain: DH5alpha
  Copy number: High Copy
Gene/Insert
  Gene/Insert name: NanoLuciferase (alt names: NanoLuc; NLuc)
  Species: Synthetic
  Promoter: EF1a
  Tag / fusion protein: T2 mitochondrial localization sequence (N terminal on insert)
  Cloning method: Restriction Enzyme; 5′ cloning site KpnI (not destroyed); 3′ cloning site BamHI (not destroyed)
  Sequencing primers: 5′ TCAAGCCTCAGACAGTGGTTC
Terms and licenses: Academic/Nonprofit Terms; Industry Terms: Not Available to Industry
How to cite: pEF1a-T2-NLuc was a gift from Antonio Amelio (Addgene plasmid # 135938 ; http://n2t.net/addgene:135938 ; RRID:Addgene_135938)
